>Addgene plasmid #115855 | pAPM-D4 miR30-AGO2 ts3 | addgene full sequence | sequence record 232741 | Addgene NGS Result
AATCTGCTTAGGGTTAGGCGTTTTGCGCTGCTTCGCGATGTACGGGCCAGATATACGCGCTGTGGAATGT
GTGTCAGTTAGGGTGTGGAAAGTCCCCAGGCTCCCCAGCAGGCAGAAGTATGCAAAGCATGCATCTCAAT
TAGTCAGCAACCAGGTGTGGAAAGTCCCCAGGCTCCCCAGCAGGCAGAAGTATGCAAAGCATGCATCTCA
ATTAGTCAGCAACCATAGTCCCGCCCCTAACTCCGCCCATCCCGCCCCTAACTCCGCCCAGTTCCGCCCA
TTCTCCGCCCCATGGCTGACTAATTTTTTTTATTTATGCAGAGGCCGAGGCCGCCTCTGCCTCTGAGCTA
TTCCAGAAGTAGTGAGGAGGCTTTTTTGGAGGCCTAGGCTTTTGCAAAAAGCTCGCGTTGACATTGATTA
TTGACTAGTTATTAATAGTAATCAATTACGGGGTCATTAGTTCATAGCCCATATATGGAGTTCCGCGTTA
CATAACTTACGGTAAATGGCCCGCCTGGCTGACCGCCCAACGACCCCCGCCCATTGACGTCAATAATGAC
GTATGTTCCCATAGTAACGCCAATAGGGACTTTCCATTGACGTCAATGGGTGGAGTATTTACGGTAAACT
GCCCACTTGGCAGTACATCAAGTGTATCATATGCCAAGTACGCCCCCTATTGACGTCAATGACGGTAAAT
GGCCCGCCTGGCATTATGCCCAGTACATGACCTTATGGGACTTTCCTACTTGGCAGTACATCTACGTATT
AGTCATCGCTATTACCATGGTGATGCGGTTTTGGCAGTACATCAATGGGCGTGGATAGCGGTTTGACTCA
CGGGGATTTCCAAGTCTCCACCCCATTGACGTCAATGGGAGTTTGTTTTGGCACCAAAATCAACGGGACT
TTCCAAAATGTCGTAACAACTCCGCCCCATTGACGCAAATGGGCGGTAGGCGTGTACGGTGGGAGGTCTA
TATAAGCAGCGCGTTTTGCCTGTACTGGGTCTCTCTGGTTAGACCAGATCTGAGCCTGGGAGCTCTCTGG
CTAACTAGGGAACCCACTGCTTAAGCCTCAATAAAGCTTGCCTTGAGTGCTTCAAGTAGTGTGTGCCCGT
CTGTTGTGTGACTCTGGTAACTAGAGATCCCTCAGACCCTTTTAGTCAGTGTGGAAAATCTCTAGCAGTG
GCGCCCGAACAGGGACTTGAAAGCGAAAGGGAAACCAGAGGAGCTCTCTCGACGCAGGACTCGGCTTGCT
GAAGCGCGCACGGCAAGAGGCGAGGGGCGGCGACTGGTGAGTACGCCAAAAATTTTGACTAGCGGAGGCT
AGAAGGAGAGAGATGGGTGCGAGAGCGTCAGTATTAAGCGGGGGAGAATTAGATCGCGATGGGAAAAAAT
TCGGTTAAGGCCAGGGGGAAAGAAAAAATATAAATTAAAACATATAGTATGGGCAAGCAGGGAGCTAGAA
CGATTCGCAGTTAATCCTGGCCTGTTAGAAACATCAGAAGGCTGTAGACAAATACTGGGACAGCTACAAC
CATCCCTTCAGACAGGATCAGAAGAACTTAGATCATTATATAATACAGTAGCAACCCTCTATTGTGTGCA
TCAAAGGATAGAGATAAAAGACACCAAGGAAGCTTTAGACAAGATAGAGGAAGAGCAAAACAAAAGTAAG
ACCACCGCACAGCAAGCGGCCGGCCGCTGATCTTCAGACCTGGAGGAGGAGATATGAGGGACAATTGGAG
AAGTGAATTATATAAATATAAAGTAGTAAAAATTGAACCATTAGGAGTAGCACCCACCAAGGCAAAGAGA
AGAGTGGTGCAGAGAGAAAAAAGAGCAGTGGGAATAGGAGCTTTGTTCCTTGGGTTCTTGGGAGCAGCAG
GAAGCACTATGGGCGCAGCGTCAATGACGCTGACGGTACAGGCCAGACAATTATTGTCTGGTATAGTGCA
GCAGCAGAACAATTTGCTGAGGGCTATTGAGGCGCAACAGCATCTGTTGCAACTCACAGTCTGGGGCATC
AAGCAGCTCCAGGCAAGAATCCTGGCTGTGGAAAGATACCTAAAGGATCAACAGCTCCTGGGGATTTGGG
GTTGCTCTGGAAAACTCATTTGCACCACTGCTGTGCCTTGGAATGCTAGTTGGAGTAATAAATCTCTGGA
ACAGATTTGGAATCACACGACCTGGATGGAGTGGGACAGAGAAATTAACAATTACACAAGCTTAATACAC
TCCTTAATTGAAGAATCGCAAAACCAGCAAGAAAAGAATGAACAAGAATTATTGGAATTAGATAAATGGG
CAAGTTTGTGGAATTGGTTTAACATAACAAATTGGCTGTGGTATATAAAATTATTCATAATGATAGTAGG
AGGCTTGGTAGGTTTAAGAATAGTTTTTGCTGTACTTTCTATAGTGAATAGAGTTAGGCAGGGATATTCA
CCATTATCGTTTCAGACCCACCTCCCAACCCCGAGGGGACCCGACAGGCCCGAAGGAATAGAAGAAGAAG
GTGGAGAGAGAGACAGAGACAGATCCATTCGATTAGTGAACGGATCGGCACTGCGTGCGCCAATTCTGCA
GACAAATGGCAGTATTCATCCACAATTTTAAAAGAAAAGGGGGGATTGGGGGGTACAGTGCAGGGGAAAG
AATAGTAGACATAATAGCAACAGACATACAAACTAAAGAATTACAAAAACAAATTACAAAAATTCAAAAT
TTTCGGGTTTATTACAGGGACAGCAGAGATCCAGTTTGGTTAATTAACTGCAGCCCCGATAAAATAAAAG
ATTTTATTTAGTCTCCAGAAAAAGGGGGGAATGAAAGACCCCACCTGTAGGTTTGGCAAGCTAGCTGCAG
TAACGCCATTTTGCAAGGCATGGAAAAATACCAAACCAAGAATAGAGAAGTTCAGATCAAGGGCGGGTAC
ATGAAAATAGCTAACGTTGGGCCAAACAGGATATCTGCGGTGAGCAGTTTCGGCCCCGGCCCGGGGCCAA
GAACAGATGGTCACCGCAGTTTCGGCCCCGGCCCGAGGCCAAGAACAGATGGTCCCCAGATATGGCCCAA
CCCTCAGCAGTTTCTTAAGACCCATCAGATGTTTCCAGGCTCCCCCAAGGACCTGAAATGACCCTGCGCC
TTATTTGAATTAACCAATCAGCCTGCTTCTCGCTTCTGTTCGCGCGCTTCTGCTTCCCGAGCTCTATAAA
AGAGCTCACAACCCCTCACTCGGCGCGCCAGTCCTCCGACAGACTGAGTCGCCCGGGGGTCTAGAACGCG
TGCCGCCATGACCGAATACAAACCTACCGTGAGGCTGGCTACAAGAGATGATGTCCCAAGGGCTGTGAGA
ACACTGGCCGCCGCTTTTGCCGATTACCCTGCCACACGCCACACTGTGGACCCAGATCGGCATATCGAGA
GAGTGACTGAGCTGCAGGAACTGTTCCTGACCCGAGTGGGCCTGGACATTGGGAAGGTCTGGGTCGCAGA
CGATGGAGCAGCTGTGGCTGTCTGGACCACACCAGAGAGCGTGGAAGCCGGAGCTGTCTTTGCAGAGATC
GGCCCTAGAATGGCAGAACTGAGCGGCTCCAGGCTGGCAGCACAGCAGCAGATGGAGGGACTGCTGGCCC
CACACAGGCCTAAGGAACCAGCATGGTTCCTGGCTACCGTGGGGGTCTCTCCTGACCATCAGGGCAAAGG
ACTGGGAAGTGCTGTGGTCCTGCCAGGAGTGGAGGCTGCAGAACGAGCTGGAGTCCCTGCATTTCTGGAG
ACCTCTGCTCCACGAAACCTGCCCTTCTATGAACGGCTGGGCTTTACTGTGACCGCAGATGTGGAGGTCC
CCGAAGGACCTAGGACCTGGTGCATGACACGCAAACCCGGCGCCTGAGCGATCGCCGCGGCCGCCTTCTT
AACCCAACAGAAGGCTCGAGAAGGTATATTGCTGTTGACAGTGAGCGCCGGCAAGAAGAGATTAGCAAAT
AGTGAAGCCACAGATGTATTTGCTAATCTCTTCTTGCCGATGCCTACTGCCTCGGACTTCAAGGGGCTAG
AATTCGGCAGCTGTAGATCTTAGCCACTTTTTAAAAGAAAAGGGGGGACTGGAAGGGCTAACTGCATCCG
GACTGTACTGGGTCTCTCTGGTTAGACCAGATCTGAGCCTGGGAGCTCTCTGGCTAACTAGGGAACCCAC
TGCTTAAGCCTCAATAAAGCTTGCCTTGAGTGCTTCAAGTAGTGTGTGCCCGTCTGTTGTGTGACTCTGG
TAACTAGAGATCCCTCAGACCCTTTTAGTCAGTGTGGAAAATCTCTAGCAGGGCCCGTTTCATGTGAGCA
AAAGGCCAGCAAAAGGCCAGGAACCGTAAAAAGGCCGCGTTGCTGGCGTTTTTCCATAGGCTCCGCCCCC
CTGACGAGCATCACAAAAATCGACGCTCAAGTCAGAGGTGGCGAAACCCGACAGGACTATAAAGATACCA
GGCGTTTCCCCCTGGAAGCTCCCTCGTGCGCTCTCCTGTTCCGACCCTGCCGCTTACCGGATACCTGTCC
GCCTTTCTCCCTTCGGGAAGCGTGGCGCTTTCTCATAGCTCACGCTGTAGGTATCTCAGTTCGGTGTAGG
TCGTTCGCTCCAAGCTGGGCTGTGTGCACGAACCCCCCGTTCAGCCCGACCGCTGCGCCTTATCCGGTAA
CTATCGTCTTGAGTCCAACCCGGTAAGACACGACTTATCGCCACTGGCAGCAGCCACTGGTAACAGGATT
AGCAGAGCGAGGTATGTAGGCGGTGCTACAGAGTTCTTGAAGTGGTGGCCTAACTACGGCTACACTAGAA
GAACAGTATTTGGTATCTGCGCTCTGCTGAAGCCAGTTACCTTCGGAAAAAGAGTTGGTAGCTCTTGATC
CGGCAAACAAACCACCGCTGGTAGCGGTGGTTTTTTTGTTTGCAAGCAGCAGATTACGCGCAGAAAAAAA
GGATCTCAAGAAGATCCTTTGATCTTTTCTACGGGGTCTGACGCTCAGTGGAACGAAAACTCACGTTAAG
GGATTTTGGTCATGAGATTATCAAAAAGGATCTTCACCTAGATCCTTTTAAATTAAAAATGAAGTTTTAA
ATCAATCTAAAGTATATATGAGTAAACTTGGTCTGACAGTTACCAATGCTTAATCAGTGAGGCACCTATC
TCAGCGATCTGTCTATTTCGTTCATCCATAGTTGCCTGACTCCCCGTCGTGTAGATAACTACGATACGGG
AGGGCTTACCATCTGGCCCCAGTGCTGCAATGATACCGCGAGACCCACGCTCACCGGCTCCAGATTTATC
AGCAATAAACCAGCCAGCCGGAAGGGCCGAGCGCAGAAGTGGTCCTGCAACTTTATCCGCCTCCATCCAG
TCTATTAATTGTTGCCGGGAAGCTAGAGTAAGTAGTTCGCCAGTTAATAGTTTGCGCAACGTTGTTGCCA
TTGCTACAGGCATCGTGGTGTCACGCTCGTCGTTTGGTATGGCTTCATTCAGCTCCGGTTCCCAACGATC
AAGGCGAGTTACATGATCCCCCATGTTGTGCAAAAAAGCGGTTAGCTCCTTCGGTCCTCCGATCGTTGTC
AGAAGTAAGTTGGCCGCAGTGTTATCACTCATGGTTATGGCAGCACTGCATAATTCTCTTACTGTCATGC
CATCCGTAAGATGCTTTTCTGTGACTGGTGAGTACTCAACCAAGTCATTCTGAGAATAGTGTATGCGGCG
ACCGAGTTGCTCTTGCCCGGCGTCAATACGGGATAATACCGCGCCACATAGCAGAACTTTAAAAGTGCTC
ATCATTGGAAAACGTTCTTCGGGGCGAAAACTCTCAAGGATCTTACCGCTGTTGAGATCCAGTTCGATGT
AACCCACTCGTGCACCCAACTGATCTTCAGCATCTTTTACTTTCACCAGCGTTTCTGGGTGAGCAAAAAC
AGGAAGGCAAAATGCCGCAAAAAAGGGAATAAGGGCGACACGGAAATGTTGAATACTCATACTCTTCCTT
TTTCAATATTATTGAAGCATTTATCAGGGTTATTGTCTCATGAGCGGATACATATTTGAATGTATTTAGA
AAAATAAACAAATAGGGGTTCCGCGCACATTTCCCCGAAAAGTGCCACCTGACGTCGACGGATCGGGAGA
TCTCCCGATCCCCTATGGTGCACTCTCAGTACAATCTGCTCTGATGCCGCATAGTTAAGCCAGTATCTGC
TCCCTGCTTGTGTGTTGGAGGTCGCTGAGTAGTGCGCGAGCAAAATTTAAGCTACAACAAGGCAAGGCTT
GACCGACAATTGCATGAAG
Features (pLannotate 1.2.2; 19 found; start..end, strand, type, name):
     69..398     +  promoter       SV40 promoter: SV40 enhancer and early promoter
    410..789     +  enhancer       CMV enhancer: human cytomegalovirus immediate early enhancer
    790..989     +  promoter       CMV promoter: human cytomegalovirus (CMV) immediate early promoter
   1007..1187    +  LTR            5' LTR (truncated): truncated 5' long terminal repeat (LTR) from HIV-1
   1234..1359    +  misc_feature   HIV-1 Ψ: packaging signal of human immunodeficiency virus type 1
   1343..1681    +  CDS            HIV-1 gag (fragment): gag protein from human immunodeficiency virus 1; gag
   1856..2089    +  misc_feature   RRE: The Rev response element (RRE) of HIV-1 allows for Rev-dependent mRNA export from the nucleus to the cytoplasm.
   2466..2566    +  CDS            Rev (fragment): human immunodeficiency virus 1 (HIV-1) Rev protein; rev; enhances nuclear export of unspliced and incompletely spliced viral mRNAs
   2616..2733    +  misc_feature   cPPT/CTS: central polypurine tract and central termination sequence of HIV-1
   2870..3277    +  promoter       SFFV promoter: spleen focus-forming virus long terminal repeat (LTR) promoter
   3298..3894    +  CDS            pac: PUAC_STRAD - Protein predicted: Swiss-Prot protein existence level 4. Detoxification of puromycin. From Streptomyces alboniger.
   3919..3964    +  ncRNA          5' miR-30a (fragment): sequence upstream of the 71-nt precursor of the human miR-30a microRNA (Zeng et al., 2002) miRNA
   4034..4059    +  ncRNA          3' miR-30a (fragment): sequence downstream of the 71-nt precursor of the human miR-30a microRNA (Zeng et al., 2002) miRNA
   4089..4108    +  misc_feature   cPPT/CTS (fragment): central polypurine tract and central termination sequence of HIV-1
   4140..4320    +  LTR            5' LTR (truncated): truncated 5' long terminal repeat (LTR) from HIV-1
   4391..4979    -  rep_origin     ori: high-copy-number ColE1/pMB1/pBR322/pUC origin of replication
   5150..6010    -  CDS            AmpR: β-lactamase; bla; confers resistance to ampicillin, carbenicillin, and related antibiotics
   6011..6115    -  promoter       AmpR promoter: bla
   6174..6226    -  misc_feature   bom (fragment): basis of mobility region from pBR322
