[The description below was written by a language model from this plasmid's Addgene catalogue record and pLannotate feature annotations shown in this document.]
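Description:
pAPM-D4 miR30-AGO2 ts3 is an HIV-1-based lentiviral transfer vector built on the pAPM-D4-mir30 backbone for stable knockdown of human AGO2 (Argonaute 2, also known as EIF2C2). In bacteria it is maintained through a high-copy ColE1/pUC-type origin and selected with ampicillin via the β-lactamase gene; a fragment of the pBR322 bom region is also annotated. The sequenced plasmid is about 6.3 kb.

The viral genome is transcribed in packaging cells from a CMV enhancer/promoter placed directly upstream of a truncated 5' LTR, a chimeric arrangement that typically makes genomic RNA production independent of Tat; an SV40 enhancer/early promoter lies further upstream. This is followed by the Ψ packaging signal with a short gag fragment, the Rev response element for Rev-dependent nuclear export of the unspliced RNA, and the cPPT/CTS, which aids nuclear import of the reverse-transcribed genome. A second truncated LTR closes the provirus at the 3' end (the annotation tool labels it as a 5' LTR).

The payload is a single SFFV promoter-driven transcript that encodes puromycin N-acetyltransferase (pac) followed by a miR-30a-derived scaffold. The AGO2-targeting hairpin, designated target site 3, sits between the annotated 5' and 3' miR-30a flanking sequences and is not itself annotated. It is processed as an artificial microRNA by the endogenous pathway. Because selection marker and shRNA share one Pol II transcript, puromycin resistance in transduced cells is coupled to expression of the knockdown cassette. The associated publication concerns transcriptional repression of primate immunodeficiency proviruses by the HUSH complex, although the record does not detail the specific role of AGO2 knockdown in that work.
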