Addgene plasmid #115855: pAPM-D4 miR30-AGO2 ts3
Purpose: AGO2 knockdown
Depositing lab: Jeremy Luban. Depositing organization: University of Massachusetts, Worcester. Publication: Primate immunodeficiency virus proteins Vpx and Vpr counteract transcriptional repression of proviruses by the HUSH complex. Yurkovetskiy L, Guney MH, Kim K, Goh SL, McCauley S, Dauphin A, Diehl WE, Luban J. Nat Microbiol. 2018 Dec;3(12):1354-1361. doi: 10.1038/s41564-018-0256-x. Epub 2018 Oct 8. PubMed 30297740.
Backbone
  Vector backbone: pAPM-D4-mir30
  Vector type: Lentiviral
  Selectable markers: Puromycin
Growth in bacteria
  Bacterial resistance: Ampicillin, 100 μg/mL
  Growth temperature: 30°C
  Growth strain: NEB Stable
  Copy number: High Copy
Gene/Insert
  Gene/Insert name: AGO2 shRNA
  gRNA/shRNA sequence: TTGCTAATCTCTTCTTGCC
  Species: H. sapiens (human)
  Entrez Gene: AGO2 (a.k.a. CASC7, EIF2C2, LESKRES, LINC00980, PPD, Q10)
  Promoter: SFFV
  Cloning method: Restriction Enzyme; 5′ cloning site Unknown (unknown if destroyed); 3′ cloning site Unknown (unknown if destroyed)
Terms and licenses: Academic/Nonprofit Terms; Industry Terms: Not Available to Industry
Depositor comments: PuroR . Please visit https://www.biorxiv.org/content/early/2018/04/03/293001 for bioRxiv preprint.
How to cite: pAPM-D4 miR30-AGO2 ts3 was a gift from Jeremy Luban (Addgene plasmid # 115855 ; http://n2t.net/addgene:115855 ; RRID:Addgene_115855)
